Addgene plasmid #187157: Phat2-hs-AKT1-PH-EGFP-6H
Purpose: Protein Expression
Depositing lab: Philipp Niethammer. Depositing organization: Memorial Sloan-Kettering Cancer Center. Publication: A synergy between mechanosensitive calcium- and membrane-binding mediates tension-sensing by C2-like domains. Shen Z, Belcheva KT, Jelcic M, Hui KL, Katikaneni A, Niethammer P. Proc Natl Acad Sci U S A. 2022 Jan 4;119(1). pii: 2112390119. doi: 10.1073/pnas.2112390119. PubMed 34969839.
Backbone
  Vector backbone: pHat2
  Backbone size w/o insert (bp): 5129
  Total vector size (bp): 5573
  Vector type: Bacterial Expression
Growth in bacteria
  Bacterial resistance: Ampicillin, 100 μg/mL
  Growth temperature: 37°C
  Growth strain: DH5alpha
  Copy number: High Copy
Gene/Insert
  Gene/Insert name: ENSG00000142208
  Species: H. sapiens (human)
  Insert size (bp): 444
  Entrez Gene: AKT1 (a.k.a. AKT, PKB, PKB-ALPHA, PRKBA, RAC, RAC-ALPHA)
  Tag / fusion protein: EGFP (C terminal on insert)
  Cloning method: Unknown
  Sequencing primers: 5′ T7; 3′ SP6
Terms and licenses: Academic/Nonprofit Terms; Industry Terms: Not Available to Industry
How to cite: Phat2-hs-AKT1-PH-EGFP-6H was a gift from Philipp Niethammer (Addgene plasmid # 187157 ; http://n2t.net/addgene:187157 ; RRID:Addgene_187157)
