[The description below was written by a language model from this plasmid's Addgene catalogue record and the feature table of its GenBank file.]
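Description:
Phat2-hs-AKT1-PH-EGFP-6H is a bacterial expression plasmid built on the pHat2 backbone for producing a fluorescent, affinity-tagged version of the pleckstrin homology (PH) domain of human AKT1 in E. coli. It is propagated as a high-copy plasmid through a ColE1/pUC-type origin and selected with ampicillin via the beta-lactamase gene and its own promoter. Two sequence records are held for it, of 5565 and 5573 bp. They agree on the layout of the expression cassette, and only the depositor-derived map explicitly annotates the AKT1 PH domain and linker.

Expression is driven by a T7 promoter immediately followed by a lac operator and the strong ribosome binding site from T7 gene 10. The plasmid also carries lacI under the lacIq promoter, so transcription is repressed until induced with IPTG in a host that supplies T7 RNA polymerase. The single open reading frame encodes the 444 bp AKT1 PH domain, a short linker, EGFP (the mammalian codon-optimized version, preceded by a residual Kozak consensus with no function in bacteria) and a C-terminal 6xHis tag, and it is followed by a T7 terminator. An SP6 promoter lies in reverse orientation downstream of the insert and mainly serves as a sequencing primer site alongside T7.

The His tag allows metal-affinity purification of the recombinant fusion, and EGFP makes it directly visible. The stated purpose is simply protein expression. The associated study concerns membrane binding and tension sensing by C2-like domains, so this lipid-binding PH domain probe may have been used in membrane-binding experiments, although the record does not spell out its exact role.
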