LOCUS       Exported 5565 bp ds-DNA circular SYN 03-AUG-2022
DEFINITION  Protein Expression.
ACCESSION   .
VERSION     .
KEYWORDS    Phat2-hs-AKT1-PH-EGFP-6H
SOURCE      synthetic DNA construct
  ORGANISM  synthetic DNA construct
REFERENCE   1 (bases 1 to 5565)
  AUTHORS   Shen Z, Belcheva KT, Jelcic M, Hui KL, Katikaneni A, Niethammer P
  TITLE     A synergy between mechanosensitive calcium- and membrane-binding
            mediates tension-sensing by C2-like domains.
  JOURNAL   Proc Natl Acad Sci U S A. 2022 Jan 4;119(1). pii: 2112390119. doi:
            10.1073/pnas.2112390119.
  PUBMED    34969839
REFERENCE   2 (bases 1 to 5565)
  AUTHORS   .
  TITLE     Direct Submission
  JOURNAL   Exported Aug 3, 2022 from SnapGene Server 1.1.58
            http://www.snapgene.com
FEATURES             Location/Qualifiers
     source          1..5565
                     /organism="synthetic DNA construct"
                     /mol_type="other DNA"
     CDS             32..892
                     /codon_start=1
                     /gene="bla"
                     /product="beta-lactamase"
                     /label=AmpR
                     /note="confers resistance to ampicillin, carbenicillin, and
                     related antibiotics"
                     /translation="MSIQHFRVALIPFFAAFCLPVFAHPETLVKVKDAEDQLGARVGYI
                     ELDLNSGKILESFRPEERFPMMSTFKVLLCGAVLSRIDAGQEQLGRRIHYSQNDLVEYS
                     PVTEKHLTDGMTVRELCSAAITMSDNTAANLLLTTIGGPKELTAFLHNMGDHVTRLDRW
                     EPELNEAIPNDERDTTMPVAMATTLRKLLTGELLTLASRQQLIDWMEADKVAGPLLRSA
                     LPAGWFIADKSGAGERGSRGIIAALGPDGKPSRIVVIYTTGSQATMDERNRQIAEIGAS
                     LIKHW"
     primer_bind     complement(250..269)
                     /label=Amp-R
                     /note="Ampicillin resistance gene, reverse primer"
     rep_origin      1063..1651
                     /direction=RIGHT
                     /label=ori
                     /note="high-copy-number ColE1/pMB1/pBR322/pUC origin of
                     replication"
     primer_bind     1552..1571
                     /label=pBR322ori-F
                     /note="pBR322 origin, forward primer"
     primer_bind     1805..1822
                     /label=L4440
                     /note="L4440 vector, forward primer"
     primer_bind     1893..1912
                     /label=T7
                     /note="T7 promoter, forward primer"
     promoter        1893..1911
                     /label=T7 promoter
                     /note="promoter for bacteriophage T7 RNA polymerase"
     protein_bind    1911..1935
                     /label=lac operator
                     /bound_moiety="lac repressor encoded by lacI"
                     /note="The lac repressor binds to the lac operator to
                     inhibit transcription in E. coli. This inhibition can be
                     relieved by adding lactose or
                     isopropyl-beta-D-thiogalactopyranoside (IPTG)."
     RBS             1948..1970
                     /note="efficient ribosome binding site from bacteriophage
                     T7 gene 10 (Olins and Rangwala, 1989)"
     regulatory      2431..2440
                     /regulatory_class="other"
                     /note="vertebrate consensus sequence for strong initiation
                     of translation (Kozak, 1987)"
     CDS             2437..3153
                     /codon_start=1
                     /product="enhanced GFP"
                     /label=EGFP
                     /translation="MVSKGEELFTGVVPILVELDGDVNGHKFSVSGEGEGDATYGKLTL
                     KFICTTGKLPVPWPTLVTTLTYGVQCFSRYPDHMKQHDFFKSAMPEGYVQERTIFFKDD
                     GNYKTRAEVKFEGDTLVNRIELKGIDFKEDGNILGHKLEYNYNSHNVYIMADKQKNGIK
                     VNFKIRHNIEDGSVQLADHYQQNTPIGDGPVLLPDNHYLSTQSALSKDPNEKRDHMVLL
                     EFVTAAGITLGMDELYK"
     CDS             2437..3153
                     /codon_start=1
                     /product="the original enhanced GFP (Yang et al., 1996)"
                     /label=EGFP
                     /note="mammalian codon-optimized"
                     /translation="MVSKGEELFTGVVPILVELDGDVNGHKFSVSGEGEGDATYGKLTL
                     KFICTTGKLPVPWPTLVTTLTYGVQCFSRYPDHMKQHDFFKSAMPEGYVQERTIFFKDD
                     GNYKTRAEVKFEGDTLVNRIELKGIDFKEDGNILGHKLEYNYNSHNVYIMADKQKNGIK
                     VNFKIRHNIEDGSVQLADHYQQNTPIGDGPVLLPDNHYLSTQSALSKDPNEKRDHMVLL
                     EFVTAAGITLGMDELYK"
     primer_bind     complement(2482..2503)
                     /label=EGFP-N
                     /note="EGFP, reverse primer"
     primer_bind     complement(2743..2762)
                     /label=EXFP-R
                     /note="For distinguishing EGFP variants, reverse primer"
     primer_bind     3090..3111
                     /label=EGFP-C
                     /note="EGFP, forward primer"
     CDS             3160..3177
                     /codon_start=1
                     /product="6xHis affinity tag"
                     /label=6xHis
                     /translation="HHHHHH"
     promoter        complement(3207..3225)
                     /label=SP6 promoter
                     /note="promoter for bacteriophage SP6 RNA polymerase"
     primer_bind     complement(3208..3225)
                     /label=SP6
                     /note="SP6 promoter, forward primer"
     primer_bind     complement(3283..3301)
                     /label=T7 Term
                     /note="T7 terminator, reverse primer"
     terminator      3297..3344
                     /label=T7 terminator
                     /note="transcription terminator for bacteriophage T7 RNA
                     polymerase"
     primer_bind     complement(3580..3601)
                     /label=F1ori-F
                     /note="F1 origin, forward primer"
     CDS             complement(3751..4833)
                     /codon_start=1
                     /gene="lacI"
                     /product="lac repressor"
                     /label=lacI
                     /note="The lac repressor binds to the lac operator to
                     inhibit transcription in E. coli. This inhibition can be
                     relieved by adding lactose or
                     isopropyl-beta-D-thiogalactopyranoside (IPTG)."
                     /translation="MKPVTLYDVAEYAGVSYQTVSRVVNQASHVSAKTREKVEAAMAEL
                     NYIPNRVAQQLAGKQSLLIGVATSSLALHAPSQIVAAIKSRADQLGASVVVSMVERSGV
                     EACKAAVHNLLAQRVSGLIINYPLDDQDAIAVEAACTNVPALFLDVSDQTPINSIIFSH
                     EDGTRLGVEHLVALGHQQIALLAGPLSSVSARLRLAGWHKYLTRNQIQPIAEREGDWSA
                     MSGFQQTMQMLNEGIVPTAMLVANDQMALGAMRAITESGLRVGADISVVGYDDTEDSSC
                     YIPPLTTIKQDFRLLGQTSVDRLLQLSQGQAVKGNQLLPVSLVKRKTTLAPNTQTASPR
                     ALADSLMQLARQVSRLESGQ"
     primer_bind     4795..4814
                     /label=LacI-R
                     /note="LacI, reverse primer"
     promoter        complement(4834..4911)
                     /gene="lacI (mutant)"
                     /label=lacIq promoter
                     /note="In the lacIq allele, a single base change in the
                     promoter boosts expression of the lacI gene about 10-fold."
     primer_bind     5054..5073
                     /label=F1ori-R
                     /note="F1 origin, reverse primer"
     primer_bind     complement(5227..5246)
                     /label=pRS-marker
                     /note="pRS vectors, use to sequence yeast selectable
                     marker"
     primer_bind     5346..5368
                     /label=pGEX 3'
                     /note="pGEX vectors, reverse primer"
     primer_bind     complement(5406..5424)
                     /label=pBRforEco
                     /note="pBR322 vectors, upsteam of EcoRI site, forward
                     primer"
     promoter        5492..31
                     /gene="bla"
                     /label=AmpR promoter
ORIGIN
        1 aatgcttcaa taatattgaa aaaggaagag tatgagtatt caacatttcc gtgtcgccct
       61 tattcccttt tttgcggcat tttgccttcc tgtttttgct cacccagaaa cgctggtgaa
      121 agtaaaagat gctgaagatc agttgggtgc acgagtgggt tacatcgaac tggatctcaa
      181 cagcggtaag atccttgaga gttttcgccc cgaagaacgt tttccaatga tgagcacttt
      241 taaagttctg ctatgtggcg cggtattatc ccgtattgac gccgggcaag agcaactcgg
      301 tcgccgcata cactattctc agaatgactt ggttgagtac tcaccagtca cagaaaagca
      361 tcttacggat ggcatgacag taagagaatt atgcagtgct gccataacca tgagtgataa
      421 cactgcggcc aacttacttc tgacaacgat cggaggaccg aaggagctaa ccgctttttt
      481 gcacaacatg ggggatcatg taactcgcct tgatcgttgg gaaccggagc tgaatgaagc
      541 cataccaaac gacgagcgtg acaccacgat gcctgtagca atggcaacaa cgttgcgcaa
      601 actattaact ggcgaactac ttactctagc ttcccggcaa caattaatag actggatgga
      661 ggcggataaa gttgcaggac cacttctgcg ctcggccctt ccggctggct ggtttattgc
      721 tgataaatct ggagccggtg agcgtgggtc tcgcggtatc attgcagcac tggggccaga
      781 tggtaagccc tcccgtatcg tagttatcta cacgacgggg agtcaggcaa ctatggatga
      841 acgaaataga cagatcgctg agataggtgc ctcactgatt aagcattggt aactgtcaga
      901 ccaagtttac tcatatatac tttagattga tttaaaactt catttttaat ttaaaaggat
      961 ctaggtgaag atcctttttg ataatctcat gaccaaaatc ccttaacgtg agttttcgtt
     1021 ccactgagcg tcagaccccg tagaaaagat caaaggatct tcttgagatc ctttttttct
     1081 gcgcgtaatc tgctgcttgc aaacaaaaaa accaccgcta ccagcggtgg tttgtttgcc
     1141 ggatcaagag ctaccaactc tttttccgaa ggtaactggc ttcagcagag cgcagatacc
     1201 aaatactgtt cttctagtgt agccgtagtt aggccaccac ttcaagaact ctgtagcacc
     1261 gcctacatac ctcgctctgc taatcctgtt accagtggct gctgccagtg gcgataagtc
     1321 gtgtcttacc gggttggact caagacgata gttaccggat aaggcgcagc ggtcgggctg
     1381 aacggggggt tcgtgcacac agcccagctt ggagcgaacg acctacaccg aactgagata
     1441 cctacagcgt gagctatgag aaagcgccac gcttcccgaa gggagaaagg cggacaggta
     1501 tccggtaagc ggcagggtcg gaacaggaga gcgcacgagg gagcttccag ggggaaacgc
     1561 ctggtatctt tatagtcctg tcgggtttcg ccacctctga cttgagcgtc gatttttgtg
     1621 atgctcgtca ggggggcgga gcctatggaa aaacgccagc aacgcggcct ttttacggtt
     1681 cctggccttt tgctggcctt ttgctcacat gttctttcct gcgttatccc ctgattctgt
     1741 ggataaccgt attaccgcct ttgagtgagc tgataccgct cgccgcagcc gaacgaccga
     1801 gcgcagcgag tcagtgagcg aggaagcgga agagcgccca atacgcaaac cgcctctccc
     1861 cgcgcgttgg ccgattcatt aatgcagctg attaatacga ctcactatag ggaattgtga
     1921 gcggataaca attcctctag aaataatttt gtttaacttt aagaaggaga tatatccatg
     1981 agcgacgtgg ctattgtgaa ggagggttgg ctgcacaaac gaggggagta catcaagacc
     2041 tggcggccac gctacttcct cctcaagaat gatggcacct tcattggcta caaggagcgg
     2101 ccgcaggatg tggaccaacg tgaggctccc ctcaacaact tctctgtggc gcagtgccag
     2161 ctgatgaaga cggagcggcc ccggcccaac accttcatca tccgctgcct gcagtggacc
     2221 actgtcatcg aacgcacctt ccatgtggag actcctgagg agcgggagga gtggacaacc
     2281 gccatccaga ctgtggctga cggcctcaag aagcaggagg aggaggagat ggacttccgg
     2341 tcgggctcac ccagtgacaa ctcaggggct gaagagatgg aggtgtccct ggccaagccc
     2401 aagcaccgcg tgaccatgaa cggaccggtc gccaccatgg tgagcaaggg cgaggagctg
     2461 ttcaccgggg tggtgcccat cctggtcgag ctggacggcg acgtaaacgg ccacaagttc
     2521 agcgtgtccg gcgagggcga gggcgatgcc acctacggca agctgaccct gaagttcatc
     2581 tgcaccaccg gcaagctgcc cgtgccctgg cccaccctcg tgaccaccct gacctacggc
     2641 gtgcagtgct tcagccgcta ccccgaccac atgaagcagc acgacttctt caagtccgcc
     2701 atgcccgaag gctacgtcca ggagcgcacc atcttcttca aggacgacgg caactacaag
     2761 acccgcgccg aggtgaagtt cgagggcgac accctggtga accgcatcga gctgaagggc
     2821 atcgacttca aggaggacgg caacatcctg gggcacaagc tggagtacaa ctacaacagc
     2881 cacaacgtct atatcatggc cgacaagcag aagaacggca tcaaggtgaa cttcaagatc
     2941 cgccacaaca tcgaggacgg cagcgtgcag ctcgccgacc actaccagca gaacaccccc
     3001 atcggcgacg gccccgtgct gctgcccgac aaccactacc tgagcaccca gtccgccctg
     3061 agcaaagacc ccaacgagaa gcgcgatcac atggtcctgc tggagttcgt gaccgccgcc
     3121 gggatcactc tcggcatgga cgagctgtac aagtccggac atcatcatca tcatcactga
     3181 gcggccgcat gcataagctt gagtattcta tagtgtcacc taaatcccag cttgatccgg
     3241 ctgctaacaa agcccgaaag gaagctgagt tggctgctgc caccgctgag caataactag
     3301 cataacccct tggggcctct aaacgggtct tgaggggttt tttgctgaaa ggaggaacta
     3361 tatccggata acctggcgta atagcgaaga ggcccgcacc gatcgccctt cccaacagtt
     3421 gcgcagcctg aatggcgaat ggaaattgta agcgttaata ttttgttaaa attcgcgtta
     3481 aatttttgtt aaatcagctc attttttaac caataggccg aaatcggcaa aatcccttat
     3541 aaatcaaaag aatagaccga gatagggttg agtgttgttc cagtttggaa caagagtcca
     3601 ctattaaaga acgtggactc caacgtcaaa gggcgaaaaa ccgtctatca gggcgatggc
     3661 ccacagcttg catgcctgca ggtcggaagc ataaagtgta aagcctgggg tgcctaatga
     3721 gtgagctaac ttacattaat tgcgttgcgc tcactgcccg ctttccagtc gggaaacctg
     3781 tcgtgccagc tgcattaatg aatcggccaa cgcgcgggga gaggcggttt gcgtattggg
     3841 cgccagggtg gtttttcttt tcaccagtga gacgggcaac agctgattgc ccttcaccgc
     3901 ctggccctga gagagttgca gcaagcggtc cacgctggtt tgccccagca ggcgaaaatc
     3961 ctgtttgatg gtggttaacg gcgggatata acatgagctg tcttcggtat cgtcgtatcc
     4021 cactaccgag atatccgcac caacgcgcag cccggactcg gtaatggcgc gcattgcgcc
     4081 cagcgccatc tgatcgttgg caaccagcat cgcagtggga acgatgccct cattcagcat
     4141 ttgcatggtt tgttgaaaac cggacatggc actccagtcg ccttcccgtt ccgctatcgg
     4201 ctgaatttga ttgcgagtga gatatttatg ccagccagcc agacgcagac gcgccgagac
     4261 agaacttaat gggcccgcta acagcgcgat ttgctggtga cccaatgcga ccagatgctc
     4321 cacgcccagt cgcgtaccgt cttcatggga gaaaataata ctgttgatgg gtgtctggtc
     4381 agagacatca agaaataacg ccggaacatt agtgcaggca gcttccacag caatggcatc
     4441 ctggtcatcc agcggatagt taatgatcag cccactgacg cgttgcgcga gaagattgtg
     4501 caccgccgct ttacaggctt cgacgccgct tcgttctacc atcgacacca ccacgctggc
     4561 acccagttga tcggcgcgag atttaatcgc cgcgacaatt tgcgacggcg cgtgcagggc
     4621 cagactggag gtggcaacgc caatcagcaa cgactgtttg cccgccagtt gttgtgccac
     4681 gcggttggga atgtaattca gctccgccat cgccgcttcc actttttccc gcgttttcgc
     4741 agaaacgtgg ctggcctggt tcaccacgcg ggaaacggtc tgataagaga caccggcata
     4801 ctctgcgaca tcgtataacg ttactggttt cacattcacc accctgaatt gactctcttc
     4861 cgggcgctat catgccatac cgcgaaaggt tttgcaccat tcgatggtgt cgggtaccga
     4921 gctcgaattg tgaaccatca ccctnnnnnn nnnnnnnnnn nnnnnnnnnn nnnnnnnnnn
     4981 nnnnnnnnnn nnnnnnnnnn nnnnnnnnnn nnnnnnnnnn nnnnnnnnnn nnnnngnnnn
     5041 nnnnnnnnnn nnnnnnnnnn nnnnnnnnnn nnnnnnnnnn nnnnnnnnnn nnnnnnnnnn
     5101 nnnnnnnnnn nnnnnnnnnn nnnnnnnnnn nnnnnnnnnn nnnnnnnnnn nnnnnnnnnn
     5161 cctgatgcgg tattttctcc ttacgcatct gtgcggtatt tcacaccgca tatggtgcac
     5221 tctcagtaca atctgctctg atgccgcata gttaagccag ccccgacacc cgccaacacc
     5281 cgctgacgcg ccctgacggg cttgtctgct cccggcatcc gcttacagac aagctgtgac
     5341 cgtctccggg agctgcatgt gtcagaggtt ttcaccgtca tcaccgaaac gcgcgagacg
     5401 aaagggcctc gtgatacgcc tatttttata ggttaatgtc atgataataa tggtttctta
     5461 gacgtcaggt ggcacttttc ggggaaatgt gcgcggaacc cctatttgtt tatttttcta
     5521 aatacattca aatatgtatc cgctcatgag acaataaccc tgata
//
