LOCUS       Copy_of_pHAT2_hs_AKT1-P 5573 bp ds-DNA circular 26-MAY-2022
DEFINITION  .
FEATURES             Location/Qualifiers
     CDS             230..889
                     /label="AmpR"
                     /ApEinfo_revcolor=#ffef86
                     /ApEinfo_fwdcolor=#ffef86
     rep_origin      987..1669
                     /label="ColE1 origin"
                     /ApEinfo_revcolor=#9eafd2
                     /ApEinfo_fwdcolor=#9eafd2
     primer_bind     1893..1912
                     /label="T7"
                     /ApEinfo_revcolor=#85dae9
                     /ApEinfo_fwdcolor=#85dae9
     misc_binding    1911..1933
                     /label="LacO"
                     /ApEinfo_revcolor=#84b0dc
                     /ApEinfo_fwdcolor=#84b0dc
     CDS             1978..2421
                     /label="hAKT1_PH_Domain"
                     /ApEinfo_revcolor=#c6c9d1
                     /ApEinfo_fwdcolor=#c6c9d1
     CDS             1978..3180
                     /label="Translation 1978-3180"
     CDS             2425..2436
                     /label="linker"
                     /ApEinfo_revcolor=#f58a5e
                     /ApEinfo_fwdcolor=#f58a5e
     CDS             2437..3153
                     /label="EGFP"
                     /ApEinfo_revcolor=#f58a5e
                     /ApEinfo_fwdcolor=#f58a5e
     CDS             3160..3177
                     /label="6xHis"
                     /ApEinfo_revcolor=#f58a5e
                     /ApEinfo_fwdcolor=#f58a5e
     promoter        complement(3207..3225)
                     /label="SP6 promoter"
                     /ApEinfo_revcolor=#85dae9
                     /ApEinfo_fwdcolor=#85dae9
     primer_bind     complement(3208..3225)
                     /label="SP6"
                     /ApEinfo_revcolor=#85dae9
                     /ApEinfo_fwdcolor=#85dae9
     CDS             3374..3442
                     /label="LacZ alpha"
                     /ApEinfo_revcolor=#84b0dc
                     /ApEinfo_fwdcolor=#84b0dc
ORIGIN
        1 aatgcttcaa taatattgaa aaaggaagag tatgagtatt caacatttcc gtgtcgccct
       61 tattcccttt tttgcggcat tttgccttcc tgtttttgct cacccagaaa cgctggtgaa
      121 agtaaaagat gctgaagatc agttgggtgc acgagtgggt tacatcgaac tggatctcaa
      181 cagcggtaag atccttgaga gttttcgccc cgaagaacgt tttccaatga tgagcacttt
      241 taaagttctg ctatgtcata cactattatc ccgtattgac gccgggcaag agcaactcgg
      301 tcgccgggcg cggtattctc agaatgactt ggttgagtac tcaccagtca cagaaaagca
      361 tcttacggat ggcatgacag taagagaatt atgcagtgct gccataacca tgagtgataa
      421 cactgcggcc aacttacttc tgacaacgat cggaggaccg aaggagctaa ccgctttttt
      481 gcacaacatg ggggatcatg taactcgcct tgatcgttgg gaaccggagc tgaatgaagc
      541 cataccaaac gacgagcgtg acaccacgat gcctgtagca atggcaacaa cgttgcgcaa
      601 actattaact ggcgaactac ttactctagc ttcccggcaa caattaatag actggatgga
      661 ggcggataaa gttgcaggac cacttctgcg ctcggccctt ccggctggct ggtttattgc
      721 tgataaatct ggagccggtg agcgtgggtc tcgcggtatc attgcagcac tggggccaga
      781 tggtaagccc tcccgtatcg tagttatcta cacgacgggg agtcaggcaa ctatggatga
      841 acgaaataga cagatcgctg agataggtgc ctcactgatt aagcattggt aactgtcaga
      901 ccaagtttac tcatatatac tttagattga tttaaaactt catttttaat ttaaaaggat
      961 ctaggtgaag atcctttttg ataatctcat gaccaaaatc ccttaacgtg agttttcgtt
     1021 ccactgagcg tcagaccccg tagaaaagat caaaggatct tcttgagatc ctttttttct
     1081 gcgcgtaatc tgctgcttgc aaacaaaaaa accaccgcta ccagcggtgg tttgtttgcc
     1141 ggatcaagag ctaccaactc tttttccgaa ggtaactggc ttcagcagag cgcagatacc
     1201 aaatactgtc cttctagtgt agccgtagtt aggccaccac ttcaagaact ctgtagcacc
     1261 gcctacatac ctcgctctgc taatcctgtt accagtggct gctgccagtg gcgataagtc
     1321 gtgtcttacc gggttggact caagacgata gttaccggat aaggcgcagc ggtcgggctg
     1381 aacggggggt tcgtgcacac agcccagctt ggagcgaacg acctacaccg aactgagata
     1441 cctacagcgt gagctatgag aaagcgccac gcttcccgaa gggagaaagg cggacaggta
     1501 tccggtaagc ggcagggtcg gaacaggaga gcgcacgagg gagcttccag ggggaaacgc
     1561 ctggtatctt tatagtcctg tcgggtttcg ccacctctga cttgagcgtc gatttttgtg
     1621 atgctcgtca ggggggcgga gcctatggaa aaacgccagc aacgcggcct ttttacggtt
     1681 cctggccttt tgctggcctt ttgctcacat gttctttcct gcgttatccc ctgattctgt
     1741 ggataaccgt attaccgcct ttgagtgagc tgataccgct cgccgcagcc gaacgaccga
     1801 gcgcagcgag tcagtgagcg aggaagcgga agagcgccca atacgcaaac cgcctctccc
     1861 cgcgcgttgg ccgattcatt aatgcagctg attaatacga ctcactatag ggaattgtga
     1921 gcggataaca attcctctag aaataatttt gtttaacttt aagaaggaga tatatccATG
     1981 AGCGACGTGG CTATTGTGAA GGAGGGTTGG CTGCACAAAC GAGGGGAGTA CATCAAGACC
     2041 TGGCGGCCAC GCTACTTCCT CCTCAAGAAT GATGGCACCT TCATTGGCTA CAAGGAGCGG
     2101 CCGCAGGATG TGGACCAACG TGAGGCTCCC CTCAACAACT TCTCTGTGGC GCAGTGCCAG
     2161 CTGATGAAGA CGGAGCGGCC CCGGCCCAAC ACCTTCATCA TCCGCTGCCT GCAGTGGACC
     2221 ACTGTCATCG AACGCACCTT CCATGTGGAG ACTCCTGAGG AGCGGGAGGA GTGGACAACC
     2281 GCCATCCAGA CTGTGGCTGA CGGCCTCAAG AAGCAGGAGG AGGAGGAGAT GGACTTCCGG
     2341 TCGGGCTCAC CCAGTGACAA CTCAGGGGCT GAAGAGATGG AGGTGTCCCT GGCCAAGCCC
     2401 AAGCACCGCG TGACCATGAA CGGACCGGTC GCCACCATGG TGAGCAAGGG CGAGGAGCTG
     2461 TTCACCGGGG TGGTGCCCAT CCTGGTCGAG CTGGACGGCG ACGTAAACGG CCACAAGTTC
     2521 AGCGTGTCCG GCGAGGGCGA GGGCGATGCC ACCTACGGCA AGCTGACCCT GAAGTTCATC
     2581 TGCACCACCG GCAAGCTGCC CGTGCCCTGG CCCACCCTCG TGACCACCCT GACCTACGGC
     2641 GTGCAGTGCT TCAGCCGCTA CCCCGACCAC ATGAAGCAGC ACGACTTCTT CAAGTCCGCC
     2701 ATGCCCGAAG GCTACGTCCA GGAGCGCACC ATCTTCTTCA AGGACGACGG CAACTACAAG
     2761 ACCCGCGCCG AGGTGAAGTT CGAGGGCGAC ACCCTGGTGA ACCGCATCGA GCTGAAGGGC
     2821 ATCGACTTCA AGGAGGACGG CAACATCCTG GGGCACAAGC TGGAGTACAA CTACAACAGC
     2881 CACAACGTCT ATATCATGGC CGACAAGCAG AAGAACGGCA TCAAGGTGAA CTTCAAGATC
     2941 CGCCACAACA TCGAGGACGG CAGCGTGCAG CTCGCCGACC ACTACCAGCA GAACACCCCC
     3001 ATCGGCGACG GCCCCGTGCT GCTGCCCGAC AACCACTACC TGAGCACCCA GTCCGCCCTG
     3061 AGCAAAGACC CCAACGAGAA GCGCGATCAC ATGGTCCTGC TGGAGTTCGT GACCGCCGCC
     3121 GGGATCACTC TCGGCATGGA CGAGCTGTAC AAGTCCGGAC ATCATCATCA TCATCACTGA
     3181 GCggccgcat gcataagctt gagtattcta tagtgtcacc taaatcccag cttgatccgg
     3241 ctgctaacaa agcccgaaag gaagctgagt tggctgctgc caccgctgag caataactag
     3301 cataacccct tggggcctct aaacgggtct tgaggggttt tttgctgaaa ggaggaacta
     3361 tatccggata acctggcgta atagcgaaga ggcccgcacc gatcgccctt cccaacagtt
     3421 gcgcagcctg aatggcgaat ggaaattgta aacgttaata ttttgttaaa attcgcgtta
     3481 aatatttgtt aaatcagctc attttttaac caataggccg aaatcggcaa aatcccttat
     3541 aaatcaaaag aatagaccga gatagggttg agtgttgttc cagtttggaa caagagtcca
     3601 ctattaaaga acgtggactc caacgtcaaa gggcgaaaaa ccgtctatca gggcgatggc
     3661 ccactacagc ttgcatgcct gcaggtcgga agcataaagt gtaaagcctg gggtgcctaa
     3721 tgagtgagct aactcacatt aattgcgttg cgctcactgc ccgctttcca gtcgggaaac
     3781 ctgtcgtgcc agctgcatta atgaatcggc caacgcgcgg ggagaggcgg tttgcgtatt
     3841 gggcgccagg gtggtttttc ttttcaccag tgagacgggc aacagctgat tgcccttcac
     3901 cgcctggccc tgagagagtt gcagcaagcg gtccacgctg gtttgcccca gcaggcgaaa
     3961 atcctgtttg atggtggttg acggcgggat ataacatgag ctgtcttcgg tatcgtcgta
     4021 tcccactacc gagatatccg caccaacgcg cagcccggac tcggtaatgg cgcgcattgc
     4081 gcccagcgcc atctgatcgt tggcaaccag catcgcagtg ggaacgatgc cctcattcag
     4141 catttgcatg gtttgttgaa aaccggacat ggcactccag tcgccttccc gttccgctat
     4201 cggctgaatt tgattgcgag tgagatattt atgccagcca gccagacgca gacgcgccga
     4261 gacagaactt aatgggcccg ctaacagcgc gatttgctgg tgacccaatg cgaccagatg
     4321 ctccacgccc agtcgcgtac cgtcttcatg ggagaaaata atactgttga tgggtgtctg
     4381 gtcagagaca tcaagaaata acgccggaac attagtgcag gcagcttcca cagcaatggc
     4441 atcctggtca tccagcggat agttaatgat cagcccactg acgcgttgcg cgagaagatt
     4501 gtgcaccgcc gctttacagg cttcgacgcc gcttcgttct accatcgaca ccaccacgct
     4561 ggcacccagt tgatcggcgc gagatttaat cgccgcgaca atttgcgacg gcgcgtgcag
     4621 ggccagactg gaggtggcaa cgccaatcag caacgactgt ttgcccgcca gttgttgtgc
     4681 cacgcggttg ggaatgtaat tcagctccgc catcgccgct tccacttttt cccgcgtttt
     4741 cgcagaaacg tggctggcct ggttcaccac gcgggaaacg gtctgataag agacaccggc
     4801 atactctgcg acatcgtata acgttactgg tttcacattc accaccctga attgactctc
     4861 ttccgggcgc tatcatgcca taccgcgaaa ggttttgcac cattcgatgg tgtcgggtac
     4921 cgagctcgaa tttacgtgaa ccatcaccca aatcaagttt tttgcggtcg aggtgccgta
     4981 aagctnnnnn nnnnnnnnnn nnnnnnnnnn nnnnnnnnnn nnnnnnnnnn nnnnnnnnnn
     5041 ngnnnnnnnn nnnnnnnnnn nnnnnnnnnn nnnnnnnnnn nnnnnnnnnn nnnnnnnnnn
     5101 nnnnnnnnnn nnnnnnnnnn nnnnnnnnnn nnnnnnnnnn nnnnnnnnnn nnnnnnnnnn
     5161 nnnnnncgcc tgatgcggta ttttctcctt acgcatctgt gcggtatttc acaccgcata
     5221 tggtgcactc tcagtacaat ctgctctgat gccgcatagt taagccagcc ccgacacccg
     5281 ccaacacccg ctgacgcgcc ctgacgggct tgtctgctcc cggcatccgc ttacagacaa
     5341 gctgtgaccg tctccgggag ctgcatgtgt cagaggtttt caccgtcatc accgaaacgc
     5401 gcgagacgaa agggcctcgt gatacgccta tttttatagg ttaatgtcat gataataatg
     5461 gtttcttaga cgtcaggtgg cacttttcgg ggaaatgtgc gcggaacccc tatttgttta
     5521 tttttctaaa tacattcaaa tatgtatccg ctcatgagac aataaccctg ata
//
